>Addgene plasmid #188927 | pBS-SKII-3XHA-eDHFR-URA | addgene full sequence | sequence record 371328 | Addgene NGS Result
GTAAGCGTTAATATTTTGTTAAAATTCGCGTTAAATTTTTGTTAAATCAGCTCATTTTTTAACCAATAGG
CCGAAATCGGCAAAATCCCTTATAAATCAAAAGAATAGACCGAGATAGGGT
[37 nt withheld, positions 122-158]
AAAGAACGTGGACTCCAACGTCAAAGG
[49 nt withheld, positions 186-234]
T
[91 nt withheld, positions 236-326]
G
[124 nt withheld, positions 328-451]
CCCATTCGCCATTCAGGCTGCGCAACTGTTGGGAAGGGCGATCGGTGCGGGCCTCTTCGCTATTACGCCA
GCTGGCGAAAGGGGGATGTGCTGCAAGGCGATTAAGTTGGGTAACGCCAGGGTTTTCCCAGTCACGACGT
TGTAAAACGACGGCCAGTGAGCGCGCGTAATACGACTCACTATAGGGCGAATTGGGTACCGGGCCCCCCC
TCGAGGTCGACGGTATCGATAAGCTTGATATCGGGTCGACGGATCCCCGGGTTAATTAACATCTTTTACC
CATACGATGTTCCTGACTATGCGGGCTATCCCTATGACGTCCCGGACTATGCAGGATCCTATCCATATGA
CGTTCCAGATTACGCTGCTCAGTGCGGTTCAGGTGGATCTGGTTCTATGATCAGTCTGATTGCGGCGTTA
GCGGTAGATCGCGTTATCGGCATGGAAAACGCCATGCCGTGGAACCTGCCTGCCGATCTCGCCTGGTTTA
AACGCAACACCTTAAATAAACCCGTGATTATGGGCCGCCATACCTGGGAATCAATCGGTCGTCCGTTGCC
AGGACGCAAAAATATTATCCTCAGCAGTCAACCGGGTACGGACGATCGCGTAACGTGGGTGAAGTCGGTG
GATGAAGCCATCGCGGCGTGTGGTGACGTACCAGAAATCATGGTGATTGGCGGCGGTCGCGTTTATGAAC
AGTTCTTGCCAAAAGCGCAAAAACTGTATCTGACGCATATCGACGCAGAAGTGGAAGGCGACACCCATTT
CCCGGATTACGAGCCGGATGACTGGGAATCGGTATTCAGCGAATTCCACGATGCTGATGCGCAGAACTCT
CACAGCTATTGCTTTGAGATTCTGGAGCGGCGGTAATATATAACTGTCTAGAAATAAAGAGTATCATCTT
TCAAAGGTCACCCGGCCAGCGACATGGAGGCCCAGAATACCCTCCTTGACAGTCTTGACGTGCGCAGCTC
AGGGGCATGATGTGACTGTCGCCCGTACATTTAGCCCATACATCCCCATGTATAATCATTTGCATCCATA
CATTTTGATGGCCGCACGGCGCGAAGCAAAAATTACGGCTCCTCGCTGCAGACCTGCGAGCAGGGAAACG
CTCCCCTCACAGACGCGTTGAATTGTCCCCACGCCGCGCCCCTGTAGAGAAATATAAAAGGTTAGGATTT
GCCACTGAGGTTCTTCTTTCATATACTTCCTTTTAAAATCTTGTTAGGATACAGTTCTCACATCACATCC
GAACATAAACAACCATGACAGTCAACACTAAGACCTATAGTGAGAGAGCAGAAACTCATGCCTCACCAGT
AGCACAACGATTATTTCGATTAATGGAACTGAAGAAAACCAATTTATGTGCATCAATTGATGTTGATACC
ACTAAGGAATTCCTTGAATTAATTGATAAATTGGGTCCTTATGTATGCTTAATCAAGACTCATATTGATA
TAATCAATGATTTTTCCTATGAATCCACTATTGAACCATTATTAGAACTTTCACGTAAACATCAATTTAT
GATTTTTGAAGATAGAAAATTTGCTGATATTGGTAATACCGTGAAGAAACAATATATTGGTGGAGTTTAT
AAAATTAGTAGTTGGGCAGATATTACTAATGCTCATGGTGTCACTGGGAATGGAGTAGTTGAAGGATTAA
AACAGGGAGCTAAAGAAACCACCACCAACCAAGAGCCAAGAGGGTTATTGATGTTAGCTGAATTATCATC
AGTGGGATCATTAGCATATGGAGAATATTCTCAAAAAACTGTTGAAATTGCTAAATCCGATAAGGAATTT
GTTATTGGATTTATTGCCCAACGTGATATGGGTGGACAAGAAGAAGGATTTGATTGGCTTATTATGACAC
CTGGAGTTGGATTAGATGATAAAGGTGATGGATTAGGACAACAATATAGAACTGTTGATGAAGTTGTTAG
CACTGGAACTGATATTATCATTGTTGGTAGAGGATTGTTTGGTAAAGGAAGAGATCCAGATATTGAAGGT
AAAAGGTATAGAGATGCTGGTTGGAATGCTTATTTGAAAAAGACTGGCCAATTATAATCAGTACTGACAA
TAAAAAGATTCTTGTTTTCAAGAACTTGTCATTTGTATAGTTTTTTTATATTGTAGTTGTTCTATTTTAA
TCAAATGTTAGCGTGATTTATATTTTTTTTCGCCTCGACATCATCTGCCCAGATGCGAAGTTAAGTGCGC
AGAAAGTAATATCATGCGTCAATCGTATGTGAATGCTGGTCGCTATACTGCTGTCGATTCGATACTAACG
CCGCCACTAGTTCTAGAGCGGCCGCCACCGCGGTGGAGCTCCAGCTTTTGTTCCCTTTAGTGAGGGTTAA
TTGCGCGCTTGGCGTAATCATGGTCATAGCTGTTTCCTGTGTGAAATTGTTATCCGCTCACAATTCCACA
CAACATACGAGCCGGAAGCATAAAGTGTAAAGCCTGGGGTGCCTAATGAGTGAGCTAACTCACATTAATT
GCGTTGCGCTCACTGCCCGCTTTCCAGTCGGGAAACCTGTCGTGCCAGCTGCATTAATGAATCGGCCAAC
GCGCGGGGAGAGGCGGTTTGCGTATTGGGCGCTCTTCCGCTTCCTCGCTCACTGACTCGCTGCGCTCGGT
CGTTCGGCTGCGGCGAGCGGTATCAGCTCACTCAAAGGCGGTAATACGGTTATCCACAGAATCAGGGGAT
AACGCAGGAAAGAACATGTGAGCAAAAGGCCAGCAAAAGGCCAGGAACCGTAAAAAGGCCGCGTTGCTGG
CGTTTTTCCATAGGCTCCGCCCCCCTGACGAGCATCACAAAAATCGACGCTCAAGTCAGAGGTGGCGAAA
CCCGACAGGACTATAAAGATACCAGGCGTTTCCCCCTGGAAGCTCCCTCGTGCGCTCTCCTGTTCCGACC
CTGCCGCTTACCGGATACCTGTCCGCCTTTCTCCCTTCGGGAAGCGTGGCGCTTTCTCATAGCTCACGCT
GTAGGTATCTCAGTTCGGTGTAGGTCGTTCGCTCCAAGCTGGGCTGTGTGCACGAACCCCCCGTTCAGCC
CGACCGCTGCGCCTTATCCGGTAACTATCGTCTTGAGTCCAACCCGGTAAGACACGACTTATCGCCACTG
GCAGCAGCCACTGGTAACAGGATTAGCAGAGCGAGGTATGTAGGCGGTGCTACAGAGTTCTTGAAGTGGT
GGCCTAACTACGGCTACACTAGAAGAACAGTATTTGGTATCTGCGCTCTGCTGAAGCCAGTTACCTTCGG
AAAAAGAGTTGGTAGCTCTTGATCCGGCAAACAAACCACCGCTGGTAGCGGTGGTTTTTTTGTTTGCAAG
CAGCAGATTACGCGCAGAAAAAAAGGATCTCAAGAAGATCCTTTGATCTTTTCTACGGGGTCTGACGCTC
AGTGGAACGAAAACTCACGTTAAGGGATTTTGGTCATGAGATTATCAAAAAGGATCTTCACCTAGATCCT
TTTAAATTAAAAATGAAGTTTTAAATCAATCTAAAGTATATATGAGTAAACTTGGTCTGACAGTTACCAA
TGCTTAATCAGTGAGGCACCTATCTCAGCGATCTGTCTATTTCGTTCATCCATAGTTGCCTGACTCCCCG
TCGTGTAGATAACTACGATACGGGAGGGCTTACCATCTGGCCCCAGTGCTGCAATGATACCGCGAGACCC
ACGCTCACCGGCTCCAGATTTATCAGCAATAAACCAGCCAGCCGGAAGGGCCGAGCGCAGAAGTGGTCCT
GCAACTTTATCCGCCTCCATCCAGTCTATTAATTGTTGCCGGGAAGCTAGAGTAAGTAGTTCGCCAGTTA
ATAGTTTGCGCAACGTTGTTGCCATTGCTACAGGCATCGTGGTGTCACGCTCGTCGTTTGGTATGGCTTC
ATTCAGCTCCGGTTCCCAACGATCAAGGCGAGTTACATGATCCCCCATGTTGTGCAAAAAAGCGGTTAGC
TCCTTCGGTCCTCCGATCGTTGTCAGAAGTAAGTTGGCCGCAGTGTTATCACTCATGGTTATGGCAGCAC
TGCATAATTCTCTTACTGTCATGCCATCCGTAAGATGCTTTTCTGTGACTGGTGAGTACTCAACCAAGTC
ATTCTGAGAATAGTGTATGCGGCGACCGAGTTGCTCTTGCCCGGCGTCAATACGGGATAATACCGCGCCA
CATAGCAGAACTTTAAAAGTGCTCATCATTGGAAAACGTTCTTCGGGGCGAAAACTCTCAAGGATCTTAC
CGCTGTTGAGATCCAGTTCGATGTAACCCACTCGTGCACCCAACTGATCTTCAGCATCTTTTACTTTCAC
CAGCGTTTCTGGGTGAGCAAAAACAGGAAGGCAAAATGCCGCAAAAAAGGGAATAAGGGCGACACGGAAA
TGTTGAATACTCATACTCTTCCTTTTTCAATATTATTGAAGCATTTATCAGGGTTATTGTCTCATGAGCG
GATACATATTTGAATGTATTTAGAAAAATAAACAAATAGGGGTTCCGCGCACATTTCCCCGAAAAGTGCC
ACCTAAATT
Features (pLannotate 1.2.2; 18 found; start..end, strand, type, name):
     23..451     -  rep_origin     f1 ori (sequence partly withheld): f1 bacteriophage origin of replication; arrow indicates direction of (+) strand synthesis
    456..611     -  CDS            lacZα (fragment): LacZα fragment of β-galactosidase; lacZ fragment
    619..637     +  promoter       T7 promoter: promoter for bacteriophage T7 RNA polymerase
    646..694     -  misc_feature   MCS (fragment): pBluescript multiple cloning site
    728..817     +  CDS            3xHA: three tandem HA epitope tags
    848..1327    +  CDS            ecDHFR: E. coli dihydrofolate reductase; folA
   1382..1725    +  promoter       TEF promoter: Ashbya gossypii TEF promoter
   1744..2532    +  CDS            URA3: PYRF_YEAST - Experimental evidence at protein level: Swiss-Prot protein existence level 1. From Saccharomyces cerevisiae (strain ATCC 204508 / S288c) (Baker's yeast).
   2544..2741    +  terminator     TEF terminator: Ashbya gossypii TEF terminator
   2765..2802    -  misc_feature   MCS (fragment): pBluescript multiple cloning site
   2815..2833    -  promoter       T3 promoter: promoter for bacteriophage T3 RNA polymerase
   2878..2894    -  protein_bind   lac operator: The lac repressor binds to the lac operator to inhibit transcription in E. coli. This inhibition can be relieved by adding lactose or isopropyl-β-D-thiogalactopyranoside (IPTG). lac repressor encoded by lacI
   2902..2932    -  promoter       lac promoter: promoter for the E. coli lac operon
   2947..2968    -  protein_bind   CAP binding site: CAP binding activates transcription in the presence of cAMP. E. coli catabolite activator protein
   2981..3073    -  CDS            lacI (fragment): lac repressor; lacI; The lac repressor binds to the lac operator to inhibit transcription in E. coli. This inhibition can be relieved by adding lactose or isopropyl-β-D-thiogalactopyranoside (IPTG).
   3256..3844    -  rep_origin     ori: high-copy-number ColE1/pMB1/pBR322/pUC origin of replication
   4015..4875    -  CDS            AmpR: β-lactamase; bla; confers resistance to ampicillin, carbenicillin, and related antibiotics
   4876..4980    -  promoter       AmpR promoter: bla
