[The description below was written by a language model from this plasmid's Addgene catalogue record and pLannotate feature annotations shown in this document.]
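Description:
pBS-SKII-3XHA-eDHFR-URA is a 5,010 bp yeast tagging template built on the pBluescript II SK(+) backbone. It supplies an integration cassette for making C-terminal fusions to Saccharomyces cerevisiae proteins so that they can be labelled with fluorescent dyes. In E. coli it is maintained as a high-copy plasmid through the ColE1/pUC-type origin and selected with ampicillin via the β-lactamase gene and its native promoter. The backbone also retains the f1 phage origin, remnants of the lacZα region with the lac promoter, operator and CAP site, and the T7 and T3 promoters that flank the interrupted multiple cloning site. No yeast replication origin or centromere is annotated, which fits a construct meant to deliver a cassette into the genome rather than to replicate episomally.

The synthetic insert, assembled by Gibson cloning between the MCS fragments, begins with three tandem HA epitopes followed by the E. coli dihydrofolate reductase coding sequence (eDHFR). No promoter is annotated upstream of this tag module, as expected for a cassette intended to be fused in frame to the 3′ end of a target gene and expressed from that gene's own promoter. The table also shows no dedicated terminator between eDHFR and the marker. Downstream lies a URA3 selection unit, driven by the Ashbya gossypii TEF promoter and closed by the TEF terminator, which allows selection of integrants in ura3 strains. In general, eDHFR serves as a protein tag that binds trimethoprim-conjugated fluorophores, while the HA epitopes permit antibody-based detection. The record does not detail the integration method, though such cassettes are typically amplified with primers carrying homology to the target locus.
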