Addgene plasmid #188927: pBS-SKII-3XHA-eDHFR-URA
Purpose: Integration cassette to create C-terminal fusions for fluorescent tagging
Depositing lab: Stephen Buratowski. Depositing organization: Harvard Medical School. Publication: A set of Saccharomyces cerevisiae integration vectors for fluorescent dye labeling of proteins. Baek I, Le SN, Jeon J, Chun Y, Reed C, Buratowski S. G3 (Bethesda). 2022 Aug 9. pii: 6659097. doi: 10.1093/g3journal/jkac201. PubMed 35944214.
Backbone
  Vector backbone: pBlueScript II SK (+)
  Vector type: Yeast Expression
  Selectable markers: URA3
Growth in bacteria
  Bacterial resistance: Ampicillin, 100 μg/mL
  Growth temperature: 37°C
  Growth strain: DH5alpha
  Copy number: High Copy
Gene/Insert
  Gene/Insert name: 3XHA-eDHFR-URA
  Species: Synthetic
  Cloning method: Gibson Cloning
Terms and licenses: Academic/Nonprofit Terms; Industry Terms: Not Available to Industry
How to cite: pBS-SKII-3XHA-eDHFR-URA was a gift from Stephen Buratowski (Addgene plasmid # 188927 ; http://n2t.net/addgene:188927 ; RRID:Addgene_188927)
